Addgene plasmid #62756: mEmerald-Fidgetin-C-18
Purpose: Localization: Centrosomes, C1 Cloning Vector, Excitation:487, Emission:509
Depositing lab: Michael Davidson. Depositing organization: Florida State University, Tallahassee.
Backbone
  Vector backbone: C1 Cloning Vector
  Vector type: Mammalian Expression
  Selectable markers: Neomycin (select with G418)
Growth in bacteria
  Bacterial resistance: Kanamycin, 50 μg/mL
  Growth temperature: 37°C
  Growth strain: DH5alpha
  Copy number: High Copy
Gene/Insert
  Gene/Insert name: Fidgetin
  Species: R. norvegicus (rat)
  Mutation: none
  Promoter: CMV
  Tag / fusion protein: mEmerald (N terminal on backbone)
  Cloning method: Unknown
  Sequencing primers: 5′ CMV-F; 3′ SV40pA-R
Terms and licenses: Academic/Nonprofit Terms; Industry Terms
How to cite: mEmerald-Fidgetin-C-18 was a gift from Michael Davidson (Addgene plasmid # 62756 ; http://n2t.net/addgene:62756 ; RRID:Addgene_62756)
