[The description below was written by a language model from this plasmid's Addgene catalogue record.]
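Description:
mEmerald-Fidgetin-C-18 is a mammalian expression plasmid built on a C1-type fluorescent protein cloning vector, in which the fluorescent protein sits upstream of the cloning site so that the inserted gene is expressed as a C-terminal partner of the tag. It is maintained in E. coli as a high-copy plasmid under kanamycin selection. It also carries a neomycin resistance marker, so transfected mammalian cells can be selected with G418, for example to derive stable lines. The record does not include a feature table, so the origin of replication and the exact arrangement of the resistance cassette are not documented here. The listed reverse sequencing primer implies an SV40 polyadenylation signal downstream of the insert.

The payload is rat (R. norvegicus) Fidgetin, recorded as carrying no mutations, fused at its N terminus to mEmerald and driven by the CMV promoter, a strong constitutive promoter in most mammalian cell types. mEmerald is a bright green GFP-derived monomeric fluorescent protein, with excitation and emission maxima recorded as 487 nm and 509 nm. The "C-18" in the name probably denotes the C1-style orientation and an 18-residue linker between tag and insert, although the record does not say so explicitly. Fidgetin is an AAA ATPase family protein associated with microtubule regulation, and the fusion is catalogued as localizing to centrosomes. The construct is therefore suited to use as a fluorescent marker for visualizing centrosomes, or for following Fidgetin distribution, by fluorescence microscopy in transfected cells. The cloning method used to insert the gene is not recorded.
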