>Addgene plasmid #62756 | mEmerald-Fidgetin-C-18 | depositor partial sequence | sequence record 103328 | CMV-F
GTCATGCTAGTGACGTCAGATCCGCTAGCGCTACCGGTCGCCACCATGGTGAGCAAGGGCGAGGAGCTGT
TCACCGGGGTGGTGCCCATCCTGGTCGAGCTGGACGGCGACGTAAACGGCCACAAGTTCAGCGTGTCCGG
CGAGGGCGAGGGCGATGCCACCTACGGCAAGCTGACCCTGAAGTTCATCTGCACCACCGGCAAGCTGCCC
GTGCCCTGGCCCACCCTCGTGACCACCTTGACCTACGGCGTGCAGTGCTTCGCCCGCTACCCCGACCACA
TGAAGCAGCACGACTTCTTCAAGTCCGCCATGCCCGAAGGCTACGTCCAGGAGCGCACCATCTTCTTCAA
GGACGACGGCAACTACAAGACCCGCGCCGAGGTGAAGTTCGAGGGCGACACCCTGGTGAACCGCATCGAG
CTGAAGGGCATCGACTTCAAGGAGGACGGCAACATCCTGGGGCACAAGCTGGAGTACAACTACAACAGCC
ACAAGGTCTATATCACCGCCGACAAGCAGAAGAACGGCATCAAGGTGAACTTCAAGACCCGCCACAACAT
CGAGGACGGCAGCGTGCAGCTCGCCGACCACTACCAGCAGAACACCCCCATCGGCGACGGCCCCGTGCTG
CTGCCCGACAACCACTACCTGAGCACCCAGTCCAAGCTGAGCAAAGACCCCAACGAGAAGCGCGATCACA
TGGTCCTGCTGGAGTTCGTGACCGCCGCCGGGATCACTCTCGGCATGGACGAGCTGTACAAGTCCGGACT
CAGATCTCGAGGAGGGTCCAGCGGCGGTGGATCTGGGTCCAGCGGAATCAGTAGCACCAGTGTTTATGGC
TTGAAGATGCAGTGGACGCCGGAGCATGCCCAGTGGCCAGAACAGCACTTTGATATCACCTCGACTACTC
GGTCTCCCGCCCACAAAGTTGAAGCCTATAGAGGTCATTTGCAACGCACCTACCAGTATGCCTGGGCGAA
TGATGACATATCTGCTCTGACTGCATCCACTTCTGAAAAATATGCAGAGAATATCTGGCATTTTGGAGTC
CGTAGACCGACTGTACTCAGCATATCAGACCACCGTCGGGACTAGTGATGGTCGAAAATGATAGCGGACC
CTGGCCAGTCCTCTGATCAGAAGCGTTATCTATGACCTGTGTTCGATGTCATCACGCAGCAGCTGAGTTC
AGTTCAGCTCCTCAGATGAATGGTTCTCGCGCCGAGTTATGGGAAGAGA
