LOCUS       Exported 7002 bp ds-DNA circular SYN 13-MAY-2021
DEFINITION  Localization: Centrosomes, C1 Cloning Vector, Excitation:487,
            Emission:509.
ACCESSION   .
VERSION     .
KEYWORDS    mEmerald-Fidgetin-C-18
SOURCE      synthetic DNA construct
  ORGANISM  synthetic DNA construct
REFERENCE   1 (bases 1 to 7002)
  TITLE     Michael Davidson Unpublished
REFERENCE   2 (bases 1 to 7002)
  AUTHORS   .
  TITLE     Direct Submission
  JOURNAL   Exported May 13, 2021 from SnapGene Server 1.1.58
            http://www.snapgene.com
FEATURES             Location/Qualifiers
     source          1..7002
                     /organism="synthetic DNA construct"
                     /mol_type="other DNA"
     enhancer        1..304
                     /label=CMV enhancer
                     /note="human cytomegalovirus immediate early enhancer"
     promoter        305..508
                     /label=CMV promoter
                     /note="human cytomegalovirus (CMV) immediate early
                     promoter"
     primer_bind     459..479
                     /label=CMV-F
                     /note="Human CMV immediate early promoter, forward primer"
     regulatory      547..556
                     /regulatory_class="other"
                     /note="vertebrate consensus sequence for strong initiation
                     of translation (Kozak, 1987)"
     CDS             553..1269
                     /codon_start=1
                     /product="brightly fluorescent monomeric variant of GFP"
                     /label=mEmerald
                     /note="mammalian codon-optimized"
                     /translation="MVSKGEELFTGVVPILVELDGDVNGHKFSVSGEGEGDATYGKLTL
                     KFICTTGKLPVPWPTLVTTLTYGVQCFARYPDHMKQHDFFKSAMPEGYVQERTIFFKDD
                     GNYKTRAEVKFEGDTLVNRIELKGIDFKEDGNILGHKLEYNYNSHKVYITADKQKNGIK
                     VNFKTRHNIEDGSVQLADHYQQNTPIGDGPVLLPDNHYLSTQSKLSKDPNEKRDHMVLL
                     EFVTAAGITLGMDELYK"
     primer_bind     complement(598..619)
                     /label=EGFP-N
                     /note="EGFP, reverse primer"
     primer_bind     complement(859..878)
                     /label=EXFP-R
                     /note="For distinguishing EGFP variants, reverse primer"
     primer_bind     1206..1227
                     /label=EGFP-C
                     /note="EGFP, forward primer"
     polyA_signal    3730..3851
                     /label=SV40 poly(A) signal
                     /note="SV40 polyadenylation signal"
     primer_bind     complement(3767..3786)
                     /label=SV40pA-R
                     /note="SV40 polyA, reverse primer"
     primer_bind     3821..3840
                     /label=EBV-rev
                     /note="SV40 polyA terminator, reverse primer"
     rep_origin      complement(3858..4313)
                     /direction=LEFT
                     /label=f1 ori
                     /note="f1 bacteriophage origin of replication; arrow
                     indicates direction of (+) strand synthesis"
     primer_bind     complement(3995..4016)
                     /label=F1ori-F
                     /note="F1 origin, forward primer"
     primer_bind     4207..4226
                     /label=F1ori-R
                     /note="F1 origin, reverse primer"
     promoter        4340..4444
                     /gene="bla"
                     /label=AmpR promoter
     promoter        4446..4803
                     /label=SV40 promoter
                     /note="SV40 enhancer and early promoter"
     primer_bind     complement(4469..4489)
                     /label=pBABE 3'
                     /note="SV40 enhancer, reverse primer for pBABE vectors"
     rep_origin      4654..4789
                     /label=SV40 ori
                     /note="SV40 origin of replication"
     primer_bind     4716..4735
                     /label=SV40pro-F
                     /note="SV40 promoter/origin, forward primer"
     CDS             4838..5632
                     /codon_start=1
                     /gene="aph(3')-II (or nptII)"
                     /product="aminoglycoside phosphotransferase from Tn5"
                     /label=NeoR/KanR
                     /note="confers resistance to neomycin, kanamycin, and G418
                     (Geneticin(R))"
                     /translation="MIEQDGLHAGSPAAWVERLFGYDWAQQTIGCSDAAVFRLSAQGRP
                     VLFVKTDLSGALNELQDEAARLSWLATTGVPCAAVLDVVTEAGRDWLLLGEVPGQDLLS
                     SHLAPAEKVSIMADAMRRLHTLDPATCPFDHQAKHRIERARTRMEAGLVDQDDLDEEHQ
                     GLAPAELFARLKASMPDGEDLVVTHGDACLPNIMVENGRFSGFIDCGRLGVADRYQDIA
                     LATRDIAEELGGEWADRFLVLYGIAAPDSQRIAFYRLLDEFF"
     primer_bind     complement(4892..4911)
                     /label=Neo-R
                     /note="Neomycin resistance gene, reverse primer"
     primer_bind     5502..5521
                     /label=Neo-F
                     /note="Neomycin resistance gene, forward primer"
     primer_bind     complement(5820..5839)
                     /label=TK-pA-R
                     /note="Thymidine kinase polyA, reverse primer"
     polyA_signal    5864..5911
                     /label=HSV TK poly(A) signal
                     /note="herpes simplex virus thymidine kinase
                     polyadenylation signal (Cole and Stacy, 1985)"
     rep_origin      6240..6828
                     /direction=RIGHT
                     /label=ori
                     /note="high-copy-number ColE1/pMB1/pBR322/pUC origin of
                     replication"
     primer_bind     6729..6748
                     /label=pBR322ori-F
                     /note="pBR322 origin, forward primer"
ORIGIN
        1 cgttacataa cttacggtaa atggcccgcc tggctgaccg cccaacgacc cccgcccatt
       61 gacgtcaata atgacgtatg ttcccatagt aacgccaata gggactttcc attgacgtca
      121 atgggtggag tatttacggt aaactgccca cttggcagta catcaagtgt atcatatgcc
      181 aagtacgccc cctattgacg tcaatgacgg taaatggccc gcctggcatt atgcccagta
      241 catgacctta tgggactttc ctacttggca gtacatctac gtattagtca tcgctattac
      301 catggtgatg cggttttggc agtacatcaa tgggcgtgga tagcggtttg actcacgggg
      361 atttccaagt ctccacccca ttgacgtcaa tgggagtttg ttttggcacc aaaatcaacg
      421 ggactttcca aaatgtcgta acaactccgc cccattgacg caaatgggcg gtaggcgtgt
      481 acggtgggag gtctatataa gcagagctgg tttagtgaac cgtcagatcc gctagcgcta
      541 ccggtcgcca ccatggtgag caagggcgag gagctgttca ccggggtggt gcccatcctg
      601 gtcgagctgg acggcgacgt aaacggccac aagttcagcg tgtccggcga gggcgagggc
      661 gatgccacct acggcaagct gaccctgaag ttcatctgca ccaccggcaa gctgcccgtg
      721 ccctggccca ccctcgtgac caccttgacc tacggcgtgc agtgcttcgc ccgctacccc
      781 gaccacatga agcagcacga cttcttcaag tccgccatgc ccgaaggcta cgtccaggag
      841 cgcaccatct tcttcaagga cgacggcaac tacaagaccc gcgccgaggt gaagttcgag
      901 ggcgacaccc tggtgaaccg catcgagctg aagggcatcg acttcaagga ggacggcaac
      961 atcctggggc acaagctgga gtacaactac aacagccaca aggtctatat caccgccgac
     1021 aagcagaaga acggcatcaa ggtgaacttc aagacccgcc acaacatcga ggacggcagc
     1081 gtgcagctcg ccgaccacta ccagcagaac acccccatcg gcgacggccc cgtgctgctg
     1141 cccgacaacc actacctgag cacccagtcc aagctgagca aagaccccaa cgagaagcgc
     1201 gatcacatgg tcctgctgga gttcgtgacc gccgccggga tcactctcgg catggacgag
     1261 ctgtacaagt ccggactcag atctcgagga gggtccagcg gcggtggatc tgggtccagc
     1321 ggaatcagta gcaccagtgt ttatggcttg aagatgcagt ggacgccgga gcatgcccag
     1381 tggccagaac agcactttga tatcacctcg actactcggt ctcccgccca caaagttgaa
     1441 gcctatagag gtcatttgca acgcacctac cagtatgcct gggcgaatga tgacatatct
     1501 gctctgactg catccaacct tctgaaaaaa tatgcagaga aatattctgg cattttggaa
     1561 ggtcccgtag accgacctgt actcagcaat tattcagaca caccgtcggg actagtgaat
     1621 ggtcggaaaa atgatagcga accctggcag tcttccttga attcagaagc cgtttatcct
     1681 atgaactgtg ttccggatgt catcaccgcc agcaaagctg gtgtcagttc agccctccct
     1741 ccagtagatg tctcggcaag tataggaagc tcccctgggg tggccagcaa cctgacagaa
     1801 ccaagttact caagtagtac ctgtggaagc cacacagtac ctagtcttca tgcggggctc
     1861 ccgtctcagg aatatgctcc aggatacaac ggatcgtatt tgcattctac ttacagcagc
     1921 cagcccacac ctgcacttcc ttcgcctcat ccatccccgt tgcatagctc tgggctcctg
     1981 cagccaccac cccctcctcc tcctccaccc gccctggtcc caggctacaa tgggacttcc
     2041 aatctctcca gttacagcta tccctctgct agctatcctc ctcagactgc cgtggggtct
     2101 gggtacagcc ctggtggagc accccctcct ccttccgcct acctgccttc aggaattcct
     2161 gcgcccaccc ctttgccccc cactactgtt cctggctaca cctaccaagg tcatggtttg
     2221 acacccatcg caccctctgc tctgaccaac agttcggcaa gttctctcaa aaggaaagct
     2281 ttctatatgg cagggcaagg agacatggac tccagttacg gaaattacag ctatggccaa
     2341 cagagatcaa cgcagagtcc tatgtaccga atgcccgaca acagcatttc aaactcgaat
     2401 cgggggaatg gctttgacag aaatgctgaa acatcatcct tagcatttaa gccaacaaag
     2461 cagctgatgc cctctgagca gcaaaggaaa ttcagcagcc agtccagtag ggctctgacc
     2521 cctccttcct atagtactgc taaaaattca ttgggatcaa gatcgagtga atcctttggg
     2581 aagtatacgt cgccagtcat gagtgagcac ggggacgacc atcggcagct cctcgctcat
     2641 ccaatacaag gtccgggact ccgtgcagct acctcatcca accactccgt ggacgagcaa
     2701 ctgaagaata ctgacacgca cctcattgac ctggtcacca atgagatcat cacccaagga
     2761 cctcctgtgg actggagcga catagctggt cttgacctgg tgaaggcggt tattaaggag
     2821 gaggttttgt ggccagtgtt gaggtcagat gcgttcagtg ggctgacagc cttacctagg
     2881 agcatccttc tctttggacc tcggggtaca ggcaaaacac tattgggcag atgcatagcc
     2941 agtcagctgg gggccacgtt tttcaaaatt gctggttccg gactcgttgc aaagtggcta
     3001 ggagaagcgg agaaaattat ccacgcctct tttcttgtgg ccaggtgtcg ccagccctcg
     3061 gtgatttttg ttagtgacat tgacatgctt ctctcctctc aagtgagtga ggaacacagt
     3121 ccagtgagtc ggatgagaac cgaatttctg atgcagctgg acactgtact gacttcggct
     3181 gaggaccaaa tcgtagtcat ttgtgccacc agtaaaccag aagaaataga cgaatctctc
     3241 cggaggtact tcatgaaaag acttttaatc ccacttcctg acagcacagc gaggcaccag
     3301 ataatagtac aactgctctc acagcacaat tactgtctca atgacaagga gtttgcactg
     3361 ctcgtccagc gcacagaagg cttttctgga ctagacgtgg ctcatttgtg ccaggaagca
     3421 gcagtgggtc ctctccatgc tatgccagct acagaccttt cagccattat gcccagccag
     3481 ttaaggccca ttacatatca agactttgaa aatgcattct gcaagattca gcctagcata
     3541 tctcaaaaag agcttgatat gtatgttgaa tggaacaaaa tgtttggttg cagtcagtga
     3601 ggatccaccg gatctagata actgatcata atcagccata ccacatttgt agaggtttta
     3661 cttgctttaa aaaacctccc acacctcccc ctgaacctga aacataaaat gaatgcaatt
     3721 gttgttgtta acttgtttat tgcagcttat aatggttaca aataaagcaa tagcatcaca
     3781 aatttcacaa ataaagcatt tttttcactg cattctagtt gtggtttgtc caaactcatc
     3841 aatgtatctt aacgcgtaaa ttgtaagcgt taatattttg ttaaaattcg cgttaaattt
     3901 ttgttaaatc agctcatttt ttaaccaata ggccgaaatc ggcaaaatcc cttataaatc
     3961 aaaagaatag accgagatag ggttgagtgt tgttccagtt tggaacaaga gtccactatt
     4021 aaagaacgtg gactccaacg tcaaaggnnn nnnnnnnnnn nnnnnnnnnn nnnnnnnnnn
     4081 nnnnnnnnnn nnnnnntnnn nnnnnnnnnn nnnnnnnnnn nnnnnnnnnn nnnnnnnnnn
     4141 nnnnnnnnnn nnnnnnnnnn nnnnnnnnnn nnnnnnnnnn nnnnnnnngn nnnnnnnnnn
     4201 nnnnnnnnnn nnnnnnnnnn nnnnnnnnnn nnnnnnnnnn nnnnnnnnnn nnnnnnnnnn
     4261 nnnnnnnnnn nnnnnnnnnn nnnnnnnnnn nnnnnnnnnn nnnnnnnnnn nnncaggtgg
     4321 cacttttcgg ggaaatgtgc gcggaacccc tatttgttta tttttctaaa tacattcaaa
     4381 tatgtatccg ctcatgagac aataaccctg ataaatgctt caataatatt gaaaaaggaa
     4441 gagtcctgag gcggaaagaa ccagctgtgg aatgtgtgtc agttagggtg tggaaagtcc
     4501 ccaggctccc cagcaggcag aagtatgcaa agcatgcatc tcaattagtc agcaaccagg
     4561 tgtggaaagt ccccaggctc cccagcaggc agaagtatgc aaagcatgca tctcaattag
     4621 tcagcaacca tagtcccgcc cctaactccg cccatcccgc ccctaactcc gcccagttcc
     4681 gcccattctc cgccccatgg ctgactaatt ttttttattt atgcagaggc cgaggccgcc
     4741 tcggcctctg agctattcca gaagtagtga ggaggctttt ttggaggcct aggcttttgc
     4801 aaagatcgat caagagacag gatgaggatc gtttcgcatg attgaacaag atggattgca
     4861 cgcaggttct ccggccgctt gggtggagag gctattcggc tatgactggg cacaacagac
     4921 aatcggctgc tctgatgccg ccgtgttccg gctgtcagcg caggggcgcc cggttctttt
     4981 tgtcaagacc gacctgtccg gtgccctgaa tgaactgcaa gacgaggcag cgcggctatc
     5041 gtggctggcc acgacgggcg ttccttgcgc agctgtgctc gacgttgtca ctgaagcggg
     5101 aagggactgg ctgctattgg gcgaagtgcc ggggcaggat ctcctgtcat ctcaccttgc
     5161 tcctgccgag aaagtatcca tcatggctga tgcaatgcgg cggctgcata cgcttgatcc
     5221 ggctacctgc ccattcgacc accaagcgaa acatcgcatc gagcgagcac gtactcggat
     5281 ggaagccggt cttgtcgatc aggatgatct ggacgaagag catcaggggc tcgcgccagc
     5341 cgaactgttc gccaggctca aggcgagcat gcccgacggc gaggatctcg tcgtgaccca
     5401 tggcgatgcc tgcttgccga atatcatggt ggaaaatggc cgcttttctg gattcatcga
     5461 ctgtggccgg ctgggtgtgg cggaccgcta tcaggacata gcgttggcta cccgtgatat
     5521 tgctgaagag cttggcggcg aatgggctga ccgcttcctc gtgctttacg gtatcgccgc
     5581 tcccgattcg cagcgcatcg ccttctatcg ccttcttgac gagttcttct gagcgggact
     5641 ctggggttcg aaatgaccga ccaagcgacg cccaacctgc catcacgaga tttcgattcc
     5701 accgccgcct tctatgaaag gttgggcttc ggaatcgttt tccgggacgc cggctggatg
     5761 atcctccagc gcggggatct catgctggag ttcttcgccc accctagggg gaggctaact
     5821 gaaacacgga aggagacaat accggaagga acccgcgcta tgacggcaat aaaaagacag
     5881 aataaaacgc acggtgttgg gtcgtttgtt cataaacgcg gggttcggtc ccagggctgg
     5941 cactctgtcg ataccccacc gagaccccat tggggccaat acgcccgcgt ttcttccttt
     6001 tccccacccc accccccaag ttcgggtgaa ggcccagggc tcgcagccaa cgtcggggcg
     6061 gcaggccctg ccatagcctc aggttactca tatatacttt agattgattt aaaacttcat
     6121 ttttaattta aaaggatcta ggtgaagatc ctttttgata atctcatgac caaaatccct
     6181 taacgtgagt tttcgttcca ctgagcgtca gaccccgtag aaaagatcaa aggatcttct
     6241 tgagatcctt tttttctgcg cgtaatctgc tgcttgcaaa caaaaaaacc accgctacca
     6301 gcggtggttt gtttgccgga tcaagagcta ccaactcttt ttccgaaggt aactggcttc
     6361 agcagagcgc agataccaaa tactgttctt ctagtgtagc cgtagttagg ccaccacttc
     6421 aagaactctg tagcaccgcc tacatacctc gctctgctaa tcctgttacc agtggctgct
     6481 gccagtggcg ataagtcgtg tcttaccggg ttggactcaa gacgatagtt accggataag
     6541 gcgcagcggt cgggctgaac ggggggttcg tgcacacagc ccagcttgga gcgaacgacc
     6601 tacaccgaac tgagatacct acagcgtgag ctatgagaaa gcgccacgct tcccgaaggg
     6661 agaaaggcgg acaggtatcc ggtaagcggc agggtcggaa caggagagcg cacgagggag
     6721 cttccagggg gaaacgcctg gtatctttat agtcctgtcg ggtttcgcca cctctgactt
     6781 gagcgtcgat ttttgtgatg ctcgtcaggg gggcggagcc tatggaaaaa cgccagcaac
     6841 gcggcctttt tacggttcct ggccttttgc tggccttttg ctcacatgtt ctttcctgcg
     6901 ttatcccctg attctgtgga taaccgtatt accgccatgc attagttatt aatagtaatc
     6961 aattacgggg tcattagttc atagcccata tatggagttc cg
//
